Addgene plasmid #58125: tdTomato-PLK1-N-16
Purpose: Localization: Centrosomes, Excitation: 554, Emission: 581
Depositing lab: Michael Davidson.
Backbone
  Vector backbone: tdTomato-N1
  Backbone size w/o insert (bp): 4750
  Vector type: Mammalian Expression
  Selectable markers: Neomycin (select with G418)
Growth in bacteria
  Bacterial resistance: Kanamycin, 50 μg/mL
  Growth temperature: 37°C
  Growth strain: DH5alpha
  Copy number: High Copy
Gene/Insert
  Gene/Insert name: PLK1 (alt name: NM_005030.3)
  Species: H. sapiens (human)
  Entrez Gene: PLK1 (a.k.a. PLK, STPK13)
  Promoter: CMV
  Tag / fusion protein: tdTomato (C terminal on backbone)
  Cloning method: Unknown
  Sequencing primers: 5′ CMV-F; 3′ SV40pA-R
Terms and licenses: Academic/Nonprofit Terms; Industry Terms: Not Available to Industry
Depositor comments: . Excitation = 554; Emission = 581
How to cite: tdTomato-PLK1-N-16 was a gift from Michael Davidson (Addgene plasmid # 58125 ; http://n2t.net/addgene:58125 ; RRID:Addgene_58125)
