[The description below was written by a language model from this plasmid's Addgene catalogue record.]
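Description:
tdTomato-PLK1-N-16 is a mammalian expression plasmid built on the tdTomato-N1 backbone (about 4.75 kb without the insert), an N1-style fluorescent protein fusion vector in which the gene of interest is placed upstream of the fluorescent protein coding sequence. It is maintained as a high-copy plasmid in E. coli under kanamycin selection, and it carries a neomycin resistance marker so that transfected mammalian cells can be selected with G418 to obtain stable lines. No feature table accompanies the record, so the origin of replication and the promoters driving the resistance marker are not explicitly stated. The use of an SV40 polyA reverse sequencing primer suggests that an SV40 polyadenylation signal lies downstream of the fusion cassette.

The insert is human PLK1 (polo-like kinase 1, also known as PLK or STPK13), corresponding to the reference transcript listed in the record. It is expressed from the strong constitutive CMV promoter. tdTomato, a bright red-orange tandem-dimer fluorescent protein, is fused to the C terminus of PLK1, giving a PLK1-tdTomato chimera with excitation at 554 nm and emission at 581 nm. The "16" in the name probably refers to the length of the linker between the two proteins, but the record does not confirm this, and the cloning method is listed as unknown.

The stated purpose is as a localization marker for centrosomes, consistent with PLK1's role as a mitotic kinase that associates with these structures. The construct is therefore suited to live- or fixed-cell fluorescence imaging of centrosomes and PLK1 distribution in transfected mammalian cells, including multicolour experiments alongside green or far-red probes.
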