>Addgene plasmid #58125 | tdTomato-PLK1-N-16 | depositor partial sequence | sequence record 89262 | insert sequence
ACGTCAGATCCGCTAGCGCCACCATGAGTGCTGCAGTGACTGCAGGGAAGCTGGCACGGGCACCGGCCGA
CCCTGGGAAAGCCGGGGTCCCCGGAGTTGCAGCTCCCGGAGCTCCGGCGGCGGCTCCACCGGCGAAAGAG
ATCCCGGAGGTCCTAGTGGACCCACGCAGCCGGCGGCGCTATGTGCGGGGCCGCTTTTTGGGCAAGGGCG
GCTTTGCCAAGTGCTTCGAGATCTCGGACGCGGACACCAAGGAGGTGTTCGCGGGCAAGATTGTGCCTAA
GTCTCTGCTGCTCAAGCCGCACCAGAGGGAGAAGATGTCCATGGAAATATCCATTCACCGCAGCCTCGCC
CACCAGCACGTCGTAGGATTCCACGGCTTTTTCGAGGACAACGACTTCGTGTTCGTGGTGTTGGAGCTCT
GCCGCCGGAGGTCTCTCCTGGAGCTGCACAAGAGGAGGAAAGCCCTGACTGAGCCTGAGGCCCGATACTA
CCTACGGCAAATTGTGCTTGGCTGCCAGTACCTGCACCGAAACCGAGTTATTCATCGAGACCTCAAGCTG
GGCAACCTTTTCCTGAATGAAGATCTGGAGGTGAAAATAGGGGATTTTGGACTGGCAACCAAAGTCGAAT
ATGACGGGGAGAGGAAGAAGACCCTGTGTGGGACTCCTAATTACATAGCTCCCGAGGTGCTGAGCAAGAA
AGGGCACAGTTTCGAGGTGGATGTGTGGTCCATTGGGTGTATCATGTATACCTTGTTAGTGGGCAAACCA
CCTTTTGAGACTTCTTGCCTAAAAGAGACCTACCTCCGGATCAAGAAGAATGAATACAGTATTCCCAAGC
ACATCAACCCCGTGGCCGCCTCCCTCATCCAGAAGATGCTTCAGACAGATCCCACTGCCCGCCCAACCAT
TAACGAGCTGCTTAATGACGAGTTCTTTACTTCTGGCTATATCCCTGCCCGTCTCCCCATCACCTGCCTG
ACCATTCCACCAAGGTTTTCGATTGCTCCCAGCAGCCTGGACCCCAGCAACCGGAAGCCCCTCACAGTCC
TCAATAAAGGCTTGGAGAACCCCCTGCCTGAGCGTCCCCGGGAAAAAGAAGAACCAGTGGTTCGAGAGAC
AGGTGAGGTGGTCGACTGCCACCTCAGTGACATGCTGCAGCAGCTGCACAGTGTCAATGCCTCCAAGCCC
TCGGAGCGTGGGCTGGTCAGGCAAGAGGAGGCTGAGGATCCTGCCTGCATCCCCATCTTCTGGGTCAGCA
AGTGGGTGGACTATTCGGACAAGTACGGCCTTGGGTATCAGCTCTGTGATAACAGCGTGGGGGTGCTCTT
CAATGACTCAACACGCCTCATCCTCTACAATGATGGTGACAGCCTGCAGTACATAGAGCGTGACGGCACT
GAGTCCTACCTCACCGTGAGTTCCCATCCCAACTCCTTGATGAAGAAGATCACCCTCCTTAAATATTTCC
GCAATTACATGAGCGAGCACTTGCTGAAGGCAGGTGCCAACATCACGCCGCGCGAAGGTGATGAGCTCGC
CCGGCTGCCCTACCTACGGACCTGGTTCCGCACCCGCAGCGCCATCATCCTGCACCTCAGCAACGGCAGC
GTGCAGATCAACTTCTTCCAGGATCACACCAAGCTCATCTTGTGCCCACTGATGGCAGCCGTGACCTACA
TCGACGAGAAGCGGGACTTCCGCACATACCGCCTGAGTCTCCTGGAGGAGTACGGCTGCTGCAAGGAGCT
GGCCAGCCGGCTCCGCTACGCCCGCACTATGGTGGACAAGCTGCTGAGCTCACGCTCGGCCAGCAACCGT
CTCAAGGCCTCCGGTAGCGGCAGCGCATCCGGCGGAAGCGGAAGCGGACCGGTCGCCACCATGGTGAGCA
AGGGCGAGGAGGTCATCAAAGAGTTCATGCGCTTCAAGGTGCGCATGGAGGGCTCCATGAACGGCCACGA
GTTCGAGATCGAGGGCGAGGGCGAGGGCCGCCCCTACGAGGGCACCCAGACCGCCAAGCTGAAGGTGACC
AAGGGCGGCCCCCTGCCCTTCGCCTGGGACATCCTGTCCCCCCAGTTCATGTACGGCTCCAAGGCGTACG
TGAAGCACCCCGCCGACATCCCCGATTACAAGAAGCTGTCCTTCCCCGAGGGCTTCAAGTGGGAGCGCGT
GATGAACTTCGAGGACGGCGGTCTGGTGACCGTGACCCAGGACTCCTCCCTGCAGGACGGCACGCTGATC
TACAAGGTGAAGATGCGCGGCACCAACTTCCCCCCCGACGGCCCCGTAATGCAGAAGAAGACCATGGGCT
GGGAGGCCTCCACCGAGCGCCTGTACCCCCGCGACGGCGTGCTGAAGGGCGAGATCCACCAGGCCCTGAA
GCTGAAGGACGGCGGCCACTACCTGGTGGAGTTCAAGACCATCTACATGGCCAAGAAGCCCGTGCAACTG
CCCGGCTACTACTACGTGGACACCAAGCTGGACATCACCTCCCACAACGAGGACTACACCATCGTGGAAC
AGTACGAGCGCTCCGAGGGCCGCCACCACCTGTTCCTGGGGCATGGCACCGGCAGCACCGGCAGCGGCAG
CTCCGGCACCGCCTCCTCCGAGGACAACAACATGGCCGTCATCAAAGAGTTCATGCGCTTCAAGGTGCGC
ATGGAGGGCTCCATGAACGGCCACGAGTTCGAGATCGAGGGCGAGGGCGAGGGCCGCCCCTACGAGGGCA
CCCAGACCGCCAAGCTGAAGGTGACCAAGGGCGGCCCCCTGCCCTTCGCCTGGGACATCCTGTCCCCCCA
GTTCATGTACGGCTCCAAGGCGTACGTGAAGCACCCCGCCGACATCCCCGATTACAAGAAGCTGTCCTTC
CCCGAGGGCTTCAAGTGGGAGCGCGTGATGAACTTCGAGGACGGCGGTCTGGTGACCGTGACCCAGGACT
CCTCCCTGCAGGACGGCACGCTGATCTACAAGGTGAAGATGCGCGGCACCAACTTCCCCCCCGACGGCCC
CGTAATGCAGAAGAAGACCATGGGCTGGGAGGCCTCCACCGAGCGCCTGTACCCCCGCGACGGCGTGCTG
AAGGGCGAGATCCACCAGGCCCTGAAGCTGAAGGACGGCGGCCACTACCTGGTGGAGTTCAAGACCATCT
ACATGGCCAAGAAGCCCGTGCAACTGCCCGGCTACTACTACGTGGACACCAAGCTGGACATCACCTCCCA
CAACGAGGACTACACCATCGTGGAACAGTACGAGCGCTCCGAGGGCCGCCACCACCTGTTCCTGTACGGC
ATGGACGAGCTGTACAAGTAAGCGGCCGCGACTCTAGATCATAATCAGCCATACCACATT
