>Addgene plasmid #58125 | tdTomato-PLK1-N-16 | addgene partial sequence | sequence record 128611 | mCherry-F 5'-ccccgtaatgcagaagaaga-3'
CCGCGACGGCGTGCTGAAGGGCGAGATCCACCAGGCCCTGAAGCTGAAGGACGGCGGCCACTACCTGGTG
GAGTTCAAGACCATCTACATGGCCAAGAAGCCCGTGCAACTGCCCGGCTACTACTACGTGGACACCAAGC
TGGACATCACCTCCCACAACGAGGACTACACCATCGTGGAACAGTACGAGCGCTCCGAGGGCCGCCACCA
CCTGTTCCTG
