>Addgene plasmid #58125 | tdTomato-PLK1-N-16 | addgene partial sequence | sequence record 130458 | mCherryseq-R 5'-cctcctcgcccttgctcaccat-3'
GCGCTGCCGCTACCGGAGGCCTTGAGACGGTTGCTGGCCGAGCGTGAGCTCAGCAGCTTGTCCACCATAG
TGCGGGCGTAGCGGAGCCGGCTGGCCAGCTCCTTGCAGCAGCCGTACTCCTCCAGGAGACTCAGGCGGTA
TGTGCGGAAGTCCCGCTTCTCGTCGATGTAGGTCACGGCTGCCATCAGTGGGCACAAGATGAGCTTGGTG
TGATCCTGGAAGAAGTTGATCTGCACGCTGCCGTTGCTGAGGTGCAGGATGATGGCGCTGCGGGTGCGGA
ACCAGGTCCGTAGGTAGGGCAGCCGGGCGAGCTCATCACCTTCGCGCGGCGTGATGTTGGCACCTGCCTT
CAGCAAGTGCTCGCTCATGTAATTGCGGAAATATTTAAGGAGGGTGATCTTCTTCATCAAGGAGTTGGGA
TGGGAACTCACGGTGAGGTAGGACTCAGTGCCGTCACGCTCTATGTACTGCAGGCTGTCACCATCATTGT
AGAGGATGAGGCGTGTTGAGTCATTGAAGAGCACCCCCACGCTGTTATCACAGAGCTGATACCCAAGGCC
GTACTTGTCCGAATAGTCCACCCACTTGCTGACCCAGAAGATGGGGATGCAGGCAGGATCCTCAGCCTCC
TCTTGCCTGACCAGCCCACGCTCCGAGGGCTTGGAGGCATTGACACTGTGCAGCTGCTGCAGCATGTCAC
TGAGGTGGCAGTCGACCACCTCACCTGTCTCTCGAACCACTGGTTCTTCTTTTTCCCGGGGACGCTCAGG
CAGGGGGTTCTCCAAGCCTTTATTGAGGACTGTGAGGGGCTTCCGGTTGCTGGGG
